>Addgene plasmid #234978 | p15A-ΦX174-F2 | addgene full sequence | sequence record 481941 | Addgene NGS Result
CTAGGGATATATTCCGCTTCCTCGCTCACTGACTCGCTACGCTCGGTCGTTCGACTGCGGCGAGCGGAAA
TGGCTTACGAACGGGGCGGAGATTTCCTGGAAGATGCCAGGAAGATACTTAACAGGGAAGTGAGAGGGCC
GCGGCAAAGCCGTTTTTCCATAGGCTCCGCCCCCCTGACAAGCATCACGAAATCTGACGCTCAAATCAGT
GGTGGCGAAACCCGACAGGACTATAAAGATACCAGGCGTTTCCCCCTGGCGGCTCCCTCGTGCGCTCTCC
TGTTCCTGCCTTTCGGTTTACCGGTGTCATTCCGCTGTTATGGCCGCGTTTGTCTCATTCCACGCCTGAC
ACTCAGTTCCGGGTAGGCAGTTCGCTCCAAGCTGGACTGTATGCACGAACCCCCCGTTCAGTCCGACCGC
TGCGCCTTATCCGGTAACTATCGTCTTGAGTCCAACCCGGAAAGACATGCAAAAGCACCACTGGCAGCAG
CCACTGGTAATTGATTTAGAGGAGTTAGTCTTGAAGTCATGCGCCGGTTAAGGCTAAACTGAAAGGACAA
GTTTTGGTGACTGCGCTCCTCCAAGCCAGTTACCTCGGTTCAAAGAGTTGGTAGCTCAGAGAACCTTCGA
AAAACCGCCCTGCAAGGCGGTTTTTTCGTTTTCAGAGCAAGAGATTACGCGCAGACCAAAACGATCTCAA
GAAGATCATCTTATTAATCAGATAAAATATTTCTAGATTTCAGTGCAATTTATCTCTTCAAATGTAGCAC
CTGAAGTCAGCCCCATACGATATAAGTTGTTACTAGTGCTTGGATTCTCACCAATAAAAAACGCCCGGCG
GCAACCGAGCGTTCTGAACAAATCCAGATGGAGTTCTGAGGTCATTACTGGATCTATCAACAGGAGTCCA
AGCGAGCTCGATATCAAATTACGCCCCGCCCTGCCACTCATCGCAGTACTGTTGTAATTCATTAAGCATT
CTGCCGACATGGAAGCCATCACAAACGGCATGATGAACCTGAATCGCCAGCGGCATCAGCACCTTGTCGC
CTTGCGTATAATATTTGCCCATGGTGAAAACGGGGGCGAAGAAGTTGTCCATATTGGCCACGTTTAAATC
AAAACTGGTGAAACTCACCCAGGGATTGGCTGAGACGAAAAACATATTCTCAATAAACCCTTTAGGGAAA
TAGGCCAGGTTTTCACCGTAACACGCCACATCTTGCGAATATATGTGTAGAAACTGCCGGAAATCGTCGT
GGTATTCACTCCAGAGCGATGAAAACGTTTCAGTTTGCTCATGGAAAACGGTGTAACAAGGGTGAACACT
ATCCCATATCACCAGCTCACCGTCTTTCATTGCCATACGAAATTCCGGATGAGCATTCATCAGGCGGGCA
AGAATGTGAATAAAGGCCGGATAAAACTTGTGCTTATTTTTCTTTACGGTCTTTAAAAAGGCCGTAATAT
CCAGCTGAACGGTCTGGTTATAGGTACATTGAGCAACTGACTGAAATGCCTCAAAATGTTCTTTACGATG
CCATTGGGATATATCAACGGTGGTATATCCAGTGATTTTTTTCTCCATTTTAGCTTCCTTAGCTCCTGAA
AATCTCGATAACTCAAAAAATACGCCCGGTAGTGATCTTATTTCATTATGGTGAAAGTTGGAACCTCTTA
CGTGCCGATCAACGTCTCATTTTCGCCAGATATCGACGTCTTAAGACCCACTTTCACATTTAAGTTGTTT
TTCTAATCCGCATATGATCAATTCAAGGCCGAATAGTATACATGGAAGGCGCTGAATTTACGGAAAACAT
TATTAATGGCGTCGAGCGTCCGGTTAAAGCCGCTGAATTGTTCGCGTTTACCTTGCGTGTACGCGCAGGA
AACACTGACGTTCTTACTGACGCAGAAGAAAACGTGCGTCAAAAATTACGTGCAGAAGGAGTGATGTAAT
GTCTAAAGGTAAAAAACGTTCTGGCGCTCGCCCTGGTCGTCCGCAGCCGTTGCGAGGTACTAAAGGCAAG
CGTAAAGGCGCTCGTCTTTGGTATGTAGGTGGTCAACAATTTTAATTGCAGGGGCTTCGGCCCCTTACTT
GAGGATAAATTATGTCTAATATTCAAACTGGCGCCGAGCGTATGCCGCATGACCTTTCCCATCTTGGCTT
CCTTGCTGGTCAGATTGGTCGTCTTATTACCATTTCAACTACTCCGGTTATCGCTGGCGACTCCTTCGAG
ATGGACGCCGTTGGCGCTCTCCGTCTTTCTCCATTGCGTCGTGGCCTTGCTATTGACTCTACTGTAGACA
TTTTTACTTTTTATGTCCCTCATCGTCACGTTTATGGTGAACAGTGGATTAAGTTCATGAAGGATGGTGT
TAATGCCACTCCTCTCCCGACTGTTAACACTACTGGTTATATTGACCATGCCGCTTTTCTTGGCACGATT
AACCCTGATACCAATAAAATCCCTAAGCATTTGTTTCAGGGTTATTTGAATATCTATAACAACTATTTTA
AAGCGCCGTGGATGCCTGACCGTACCGAGGCTAACCCTAATGAGCTTAATCAAGATGATGCTCGTTATGG
TTTCCGTTGCTGCCATCTCAAAAACATTTGGACTGCTCCGCTTCCTCCTGAGACTGAGCTTTCTCGCCAA
ATGACGACTTCTACCACATCTATTGACATTATGGGTCTGCAAGCTGCTTATGCTAATTTGCATACTGACC
AAGAACGTGATTACTTCATGCAGCGTTACCATGATGTTATTTCTTCATTTGGAGGTAAAACCTCTTATGA
CGCTGACAACCGTCCTTTACTTGTCATGCGCTCTAATCTCTGGGCATCTGGCTATGATGTTGATGGAACT
GACCAAACGTCGTTAGGCCAGTTTTCTGGTCGTGTTCAACAGACCTATAAACATTCTGTGCCGCGTTTCT
TTGTTCCTGAGCATGGCACTATGTTTACTCTTGCGCTTGTTCGTTTTCCGCCTACTGCGACTAAAGAGAT
TCAGTACCTTAACGCTAAAGGTGCTTTGACTTATACCGATATTGCTGGCGACCCTGTTTTGTATGGCAAC
TTGCCGCCGCGTGAAATTTCTATGAAGGATGTTTTCCGTTCTGGTGATTCGTCTAAGAAGTTTAAGATTG
CTGAGGGTCAGTGGTATCGTTATGCGCCTTCGTATGTTTCTCCTGCTTATCACCTTCTTGAAGGCTTCCC
ATTCATTCAGGAACCGCCTTCTGGTGATTTGCAAGAACGCGTACTTATTCGCCACCATGATTATGACCAG
TGTTTCCAGTCCGTTCAGTTGTTGCAGTGGAATAGTCAGGTTAAATTTAATGTGACCGTTTATCGCAATC
TGCCGACCACTCGCGATTCAATCATGACTTCGTGATAAAAGATTGAGTGTGAGGTTATAACGCCGAAGCG
GTAAAAATTTTAATTTTTGCCGCTGAGGGGTTGACCAAGCGAAGCGCGGTAGGTTTTCTGCTTAGGAGTT
TAATCATGTTTCAGACTTTTATTTCTCGCCATAATTCAAACTTTTTTTCTGATAAGCTGGTTCTCACTTC
TGTTACTCCAGCTTCTTCGGCACCTGTTTTACAGACACCTAAAGCTACATCGTCAACGTTATATTTTGAT
AGTTTGACGGTTAATGCTGGTAATGGTGGTTTTCTTCATTGCATTCAGATGGATACATCTGTCAACGCCG
CTAATCAGGTTGTTTCTGTTGGTGCTGATATTGCTTTTGATGCCGACCCTAAATTTTTTGCCTGTTTGGT
TCGCTTTGAGTCTTCTTCGGTTCCGACTACCCTCCCGACTGCCTATGATGTTTATCCTTTGGATGGTCGC
CATGATGGTGGTTATTATACCGTCAAGGACTGTGTGACTATTGACGTCCTTCCCCGTACGCCGGGCAATA
ATGTTTATGTTGGTTTCATGGTTTGGTCTAACTTTACCGCTACTAAATGCCGCGGATTGGTTTCGCTGAA
TCAGGTTATTAAAGAGATTATTTGTCTCCAGCCACTTAAGTGAGGTGATTTATGTTTGGTGCTATTGCTG
GCGGTATTGCTTCTGCTCTTGCTGGTGGCGCCATGTCTAAATTGTTTGGAGGCGGTCAAAAAGCCGCCTC
CGGTGGCATTCAAGGTGATGTGCTTGCTACCGATAACAATACTGTAGGCATGGGTGATGCTGGTATTAAA
TCTGCCATTCAAGGCTCTAATGTTCCTAACCCTGATGAGGCCGTCCCTAGTTTTGTTTCTGGTGCTATGG
CTAAAGCTGGTAAAGGACTTCTTGAAGGTACGTTGCAGGCTGGCACTTCTGCCGTTTCTGATAAGTTGCT
TGATTTGGTTGGACTTGGTGGCAAGTCTGCCGCTGATAAAGGAAAGGATACTCGTGATTATCTTGCTGCT
GCATTTCCTGAGCTTAATGCTTGGGAGCGTGCTGGTGCTGATGCTTCCTCTGCTGGTATGGTTGACGCCG
GATTTGAGAATCAAAAAGAGCTTACTAAAATGCAACTGGACAATCAGAAAGAGATTGCCGAGATGCAAAA
TGAGACTCAAAAAGAGATTGCTGGCATTCAGTCGGCGACTTCACGCCAGAATACGAAAGACCAGGTATAT
GCACAAAATGAGATGCTTGCTTATCAACAGAAGGAGTCTACTGCTCGCGTTGCGTCTATTATGGAAAACA
CCAATCTTTCCAAGCAACAGCAGGTTTCCGAGATTATGCGCCAAATGCTTACTCAAGCTCAAACGGCTGG
TCAGTATTTTACCAATGACCAAATCAAAGAAATGACTCGCAAGGTTAGTGCTGAGGTTGACTTAGTTCAT
CAGCAAACGCAGAATCAGCGGTATGGCTCTTCTCATATTGGCGCTACTGCAAAGGATATTTCTAATGTCG
TCACTGATGCTGCTTCTGGTGTGGTTGATATTTTTCATGGTATTGATAAAGCTGTTGCCGATACTTGGAA
CAATTTCTGGAAAGACGGTAAAGCTGATGGTATTGGCTCTAATTTGTCTAGGAAATAACCGTCAGGATTG
ACACCCTCCCAATTGTATGTTTTCATGCCTCCAAATCTTGGAGGCTTTTTTATGGTTCGTTCTTATTACC
CTTCTGAATGTCACGCTGATTATTTTGACTTTGAGCGTATCGAGGCTCTTAAACCTGCTATTGAGGCTTG
TGGCATTTCTACTCTTTCTCAATCCCCAATGCTGTATAC
Features (pLannotate 1.2.2; 12 found; start..end, strand, type, name):
     12..67      -  rep_origin     RSF ori (fragment): Plasmids containing the RSF 1030 origin of replication can be propagated in E. coli cells that contain additional plasmids with compatible origins.
    155..700     -  rep_origin     p15A ori: Plasmids containing the medium-copy-number p15A origin of replication can be propagated in E. coli cells that contain a second plasmid with the ColE1 origin.
    814..908     -  terminator     lambda t0 terminator: transcription terminator from phage lambda
    932..1588    -  CDS            cat: CAT_ECOLX - Experimental evidence at protein level: Swiss-Prot protein existence level 1. This enzyme is an effector of chloramphenicol resistance in bacteria. From Escherichia coli. This protein is used as a marker in many commonly used cloning vectors, such as pACYC184.
   1589..1691    -  promoter       cat promoter: promoter of the E. coli cat gene encoding chloramphenicol acetyltransferase
   1721..1785    -  CDS            TetR (fragment): tetracycline repressor TetR; tetR from transposon Tn10; TetR binds to the tetracycline operator tetO to inhibit transcription. This inhibition can be relieved by adding tetracycline or doxycycline.
   1790..1951    +  CDS            E (fragment): LYS_BPPHS - Experimental evidence at protein level: Swiss-Prot protein existence level 1. Induces host cell lysis. Inhibits the host translocase MraY activity that catalyzes the synthesis of lipid I, a necessary step for the host cell wall biosynthesis. From Enterobacteria phage phiX174 (Isolate Sanger) (Bacteriophage phi-X174).
   1959..2072    +  CDS            J: J_BPPHS - Experimental evidence at protein level: Swiss-Prot protein existence level 1. Mediates ssDNA packaging into virion, it locates to the internal surface of the capsid, thereby displacing the internal scaffolding protein B during virion formation (PubMed:9305849). Protein J binds to and is packaged with the viral ssDNA (PubMed:9305849). Additionally, protein J plays a role in viral attachment efficiency to the host cell (PubMed:15046981). From Enterobacteria phage phiX174 (Isolate Sanger) (Bacteriophage phi-X174).
   2112..3392    +  CDS            F: CAPSD_BPPHS - Experimental evidence at protein level: Swiss-Prot protein existence level 1. Assembles to form an icosahedral capsid with a T=1 symmetry, about 30 nm in diameter, and consisting of 60 capsid proteins F (PubMed:11991963, PubMed:1370343, PubMed:8158636). Upon virus binding to host cell, one of the spikes dissociates from the capsid and the virus interacts with LPS through the exposed EF loops on the F proteins (PubMed:29229840). After the genome had been ejected, the channel formed by the F proteins at the unique fivefold axis remains open (PubMed:29229840). From Enterobacteria ph
   3506..4030    +  CDS            G: G_BPPHS - Experimental evidence at protein level: Swiss-Prot protein existence level 1. Attaches the circulating virion to the bacterial lipopolysaccharides which serve as receptor for the virus. Determines the phage host-range. Probably triggers with protein H the injection of the phage DNA into the host cytoplasm upon conformational changes induced by the interaction with host lipopolysaccharides. From Enterobacteria phage phiX174 (Isolate Sanger) (Bacteriophage phi-X174).
   4042..5025    +  CDS            H: H_BPPHS - Experimental evidence at protein level: Swiss-Prot protein existence level 1. Self-assembles within the capsid. Upon host cell recognition, probably forms a tube that serves to deliver DNA genome to the host cytoplasm. This tube protrudes only at the time of infection. From Enterobacteria phage phiX174 (Isolate Sanger) (Bacteriophage phi-X174).
   5092..5214    +  CDS            A (fragment): REPA_BPPHS - Experimental evidence at protein level: Swiss-Prot protein existence level 1. The A* protein binds to double-stranded DNA and prevents hydrolysis by nucleases. Additionally, A* is an inhibitor of DNA replication and may have a role in the transition from semiconservative replicative form DNA replication to single-stranded DNA synthesis in the life cycle. From Enterobacteria phage phiX174 (Isolate Sanger) (Bacteriophage phi-X174).
