[The description below was written by a language model from this plasmid's Addgene catalogue record and pLannotate feature annotations shown in this document.]
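Description:
p15A-ΦX174-F2 is a small bacterial plasmid of about 5.2 kb that carries a roughly 3.4 kb segment of the bacteriophage ΦX174 genome in a minimal p15A backbone of about 1.8 kb. It replicates in E. coli from the p15A origin, catalogued here as low copy, which is compatible with ColE1-type plasmids. Selection is by chloramphenicol resistance, provided by the cat gene under its native promoter and followed by the lambda t0 terminator. The annotation also flags a short RSF origin fragment and a short TetR fragment next to the backbone. These are small partial matches, probably remnants or homology hits rather than functional elements.

The phage insert lies on the strand opposite the backbone elements. It begins with a partial coding sequence for the lysis protein E, followed by the complete genes for J (the DNA-binding packaging protein), F (the major capsid protein), G (the major spike protein involved in lipopolysaccharide receptor attachment and host range) and H (the DNA pilot protein that forms the genome-delivery tube). It ends in a fragment of the replication gene A. The plasmid therefore holds mainly the structural gene block of ΦX174 rather than a complete genome, and the truncated E gene would not be expected to encode an intact lysis protein. No added heterologous promoter for the phage genes is annotated, although the entry is classed as a bacterial expression vector.

According to the record, the purpose is to maintain this genome segment stably in plasmid form so that it can be genetically modified at the plasmid level. The "F2" name suggests it is one of several fragments of a divided phage genome, although the record does not describe the other fragments or how they would be reassembled.
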