Addgene plasmid #234978: p15A-ΦX174-F2
Purpose: A segment of the ΦX174 phage genome was inserted into the p15A plasmid . The genome segment can be stably replicated in plasmid and can be genetically modified at the plasmid level
Depositing lab: Hailong Wang. Depositing organization: Shandong University.
Backbone
  Vector backbone: p15A
  Backbone size w/o insert (bp): 1798
  Total vector size (bp): 5220
  Vector type: Bacterial Expression
Growth in bacteria
  Bacterial resistance: Chloramphenicol, 25 μg/mL
  Growth temperature: 37°C
  Growth strain: DH5alpha
  Copy number: Low Copy
Gene/Insert
  Gene/Insert name: phix174-F2
  Species: bacteriophage
  Insert size (bp): 3422
  GenBank ID: CP004084
  Cloning method: Other
  Sequencing primers: 5′ atggaaggcgctgaatttac; 3′ agcattggggattgagaaag
Terms and licenses: Academic/Nonprofit Terms; Industry Terms: Not Available to Industry
How to cite: p15A-ΦX174-F2 was a gift from Hailong Wang (Addgene plasmid # 234978 ; http://n2t.net/addgene:234978 ; RRID:Addgene_234978)
